Addgene plasmid #234133: pRS414-Fyv6-CFLAG
Purpose: Restriction digest from pUC18-CFLAG-Fyv6 and ligation into pRS414
Depositing lab: Aaron Hoskins. Depositing organization: University of Wisconsin, Madison.
Backbone
  Vector backbone: pRS414
  Vector type: Yeast Expression
  Selectable markers: TRP1
Growth in bacteria
  Bacterial resistance: Ampicillin, 100 μg/mL
  Growth temperature: 37°C
  Growth strain: DH5alpha
  Copy number: High Copy
Gene/Insert
  Gene/Insert name: Fyv6
  Species: S. cerevisiae (budding yeast)
  Cloning method: Restriction Enzyme; 5′ cloning site Unknown (unknown if destroyed)
Terms and licenses: Academic/Nonprofit Terms; Industry Terms: Not Available to Industry
How to cite: pRS414-Fyv6-CFLAG was a gift from Aaron Hoskins (Addgene plasmid # 234133 ; http://n2t.net/addgene:234133 ; RRID:Addgene_234133)
