[The description below was written by a language model from this plasmid's Addgene catalogue record and pLannotate feature annotations shown in this document.]
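Description:
pRS414-Fyv6-CFLAG is a yeast–E. coli shuttle vector built on the pRS414 backbone for expressing the Saccharomyces cerevisiae gene FYV6 in budding yeast. In yeast it is maintained through a CEN/ARS element (the CEN6 centromere fused to an autonomously replicating sequence), which gives stable, low-copy, chromosome-like inheritance. It is selected through the TRP1 auxotrophic marker, driven by its own promoter, which restores tryptophan prototrophy in trp1 strains. In bacteria it replicates from a high-copy ColE1/pUC-type origin and carries the β-lactamase gene for ampicillin selection. An f1 origin, lacZα and lac promoter/operator remnants, and small annotated bom, rop and lacI fragments are carryovers from the pBluescript-derived backbone.

The insert sits in the pBluescript-type multiple cloning site, between the flanking T7 and T3 phage promoters, and interrupts the lacZα region. The annotated FYV6 open reading frame is in the forward orientation, with a few hundred unannotated bases on either side of it within the insert. No yeast promoter or terminator is annotated for the gene, and the record does not state what drives its expression; the flanking sequence may include native regulatory regions, but this is not documented. The name indicates a C-terminal FLAG epitope tag, although the tag is not called as a separate feature in the table. According to the record, the cassette was excised from a pUC18-based FYV6-FLAG plasmid by restriction digest and ligated into pRS414; the cloning sites used are not recorded. The protein annotation links Fyv6 to telomere length regulation, K1 killer toxin survival and efficient non-homologous end-joining. A construct like this suits near-single-copy expression of a FLAG-tagged protein for complementation, immunodetection or affinity purification, though the record does not state a specific application.
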