Features (pLannotate 1.2.2; 20 found; start..end, strand, type, name):
    137..186     +  misc_feature   bom (fragment): basis of mobility region from pBR322
    324..471     +  promoter       TRP1 promoter: S. cerevisiae TRP1
    472..1146    +  CDS            TRP1: phosphoribosylanthranilate isomerase, required for tryptophan biosynthesis; S. cerevisiae TRP1; yeast auxotrophic marker
   1197..1248    +  misc_feature   bom (fragment): basis of mobility region from pBR322
   1276..1704    -  rep_origin     f1 ori (sequence partly withheld): f1 bacteriophage origin of replication; arrow indicates direction of (+) strand synthesis
   1708..1863    -  CDS            lacZα (fragment): LacZα fragment of β-galactosidase; lacZ fragment
   1871..1889    +  promoter       T7 promoter: promoter for bacteriophage T7 RNA polymerase
   1898..1924    -  misc_feature   MCS (fragment): pBluescript multiple cloning site
   2181..2699    +  CDS            FYV6: FYV6_YEAST - Experimental evidence at protein level: Swiss-Prot protein existence level 1. Involved in telomere length regulation and required for survival upon exposure to K1 killer toxin. Promotes fully efficient non-homologous end-joining (NHEJ) by a mechanism activated in postdiauxic/stationary phase. From Saccharomyces cerevisiae (strain ATCC 204508 / S288c) (Baker's yeast).
   2985..3008    -  misc_feature   MCS (fragment): pBluescript multiple cloning site
   3021..3039    -  promoter       T3 promoter: promoter for bacteriophage T3 RNA polymerase
   3084..3100    -  protein_bind   lac operator: The lac repressor binds to the lac operator to inhibit transcription in E. coli. This inhibition can be relieved by adding lactose or isopropyl-β-D-thiogalactopyranoside (IPTG). lac repressor encoded by lacI
   3108..3138    -  promoter       lac promoter: promoter for the E. coli lac operon
   3153..3174    -  protein_bind   CAP binding site: CAP binding activates transcription in the presence of cAMP. E. coli catabolite activator protein
   3187..3279    -  CDS            lacI (fragment): lac repressor; lacI; The lac repressor binds to the lac operator to inhibit transcription in E. coli. This inhibition can be relieved by adding lactose or isopropyl-β-D-thiogalactopyranoside (IPTG).
   3462..4050    -  rep_origin     ori: high-copy-number ColE1/pMB1/pBR322/pUC origin of replication
   4221..5081    -  CDS            AmpR: β-lactamase; bla; confers resistance to ampicillin, carbenicillin, and related antibiotics
   5082..5186    -  promoter       AmpR promoter: bla
   5223..5726    +  misc_feature   CEN/ARS: S. cerevisiae CEN6 centromere fused to an autonomously replicating sequence
   5794..35      +  CDS            rop (fragment) (across the origin): Rop protein, which maintains plasmids at low copy number; rop
>Addgene plasmid #234133 | pRS414-Fyv6-CFLAG | addgene full sequence | sequence record 466523 | Addgene NGS Result
TCGCGCGTTTCGGTGATGACGGTGAAAACCTCTGACACATGCAGCTCCCGGAGACGGTCACAGCTTGTCT
GTAAGCGGATGCCGGGAGCAGACAAGCCCGTCAGGGCGCGTCAGCGGGTGTTGGCGGGTGTCGGGGCTGG
CTTAACTATGCGGCATCAGAGCAGATTGTACTGAGAGTGCACCATAGATCACGACATTACTATATATATA
ATATAGGAAGCATTTAATAGAACAGCATCGTAATATATGTGTACTTTGCAGTTATGACGCCAGATGGCAG
TAGTGGAAGATATTCTTTATTGAAAAATAGCTTGTCACCTTACGTACAATCTTGATCCGGAGCTTTTCTT
TTTTTGCCGATTAAGAATTAATTCGGTCGAAAAAAGAAAAGGAGAGGGCCAAGAGGGAGGGCATTGGTGA
CTATTGAGCACGTGAGTATACGTGATTAAGCACACAAAGGCAGCTTGGAGTATGTCTGTTATTAATTTCA
CAGGTAGTTCTGGTCCATTGGTGAAAGTTTGCGGCTTGCAGAGCACAGAGGCCGCAGAATGTGCTCTAGA
TTCCGATGCTGACTTGCTGGGTATTATATGTGTGCCCAATAGAAAGAGAACAATTGACCCGGTTATTGCA
AGGAAAATTTCAAGTCTTGTAAAAGCATATAAAAATAGTTCAGGCACTCCGAAATACTTGGTTGGCGTGT
TTCGTAATCAACCTAAGGAGGATGTTTTGGCTCTGGTCAATGATTACGGCATTGATATCGTCCAACTGCA
TGGAGATGAGTCGTGGCAAGAATACCAAGAGTTCCTCGGTTTGCCAGTTATTAAAAGACTCGTATTTCCA
AAAGACTGCAACATACTACTCAGTGCAGCTTCACAGAAACCTCATTCGTTTATTCCCTTGTTTGATTCAG
AAGCAGGTGGGACAGGTGAACTTTTGGATTGGAACTCGATTTCTGACTGGGTTGGAAGGCAAGAGAGCCC
CGAAAGCTTACATTTTATGTTAGCTGGTGGACTGACGCCAGAAAATGTTGGTGATGCGCTTAGATTAAAT
GGCGTTATTGGTGTTGATGTAAGCGGAGGTGTGGAGACAAATGGTGTAAAAGACTCTAACAAAATAGCAA
ATTTCGTCAAAAATGCTAAGAAATAGGTTATTACTGAGTAGTATTTATTTAAGTATTGTTTGTGCACTTG
CCGATCTATGCGGTGTGAAATACCGCACAGATGCGTAAGGAGAAAATACCGCATCAGGAAATTGTAAGCG
TTAATATTTTGTTAAAATTCGCGTTAAATTTTTGTTAAATCAGCTCATTTTTTAACCAATAGGCCGAAAT
CGGCAAAATCCCTTATAAATCAAAAGAATAGACCGAGATAGGGT
[37 nt withheld, positions 1375-1411]
AAAGAACGTGGACTCCAACGTCAAAGG
[49 nt withheld, positions 1439-1487]
T
[91 nt withheld, positions 1489-1579]
G
[124 nt withheld, positions 1581-1704]
CCATTCGCCATTCAGGCTGCGCAACTGTTGGGAAGGGCGATCGGTGCGGGCCTCTTCGCTATTACGCCAG
CTGGCGAAAGGGGGATGTGCTGCAAGGCGATTAAGTTGGGTAACGCCAGGGTTTTCCCAGTCACGACGTT
GTAAAACGACGGCCAGTGAGCGCGCGTAATACGACTCACTATAGGGCGAATTGGGTACCGGGCCCCCCCT
CGAGGTCGACTGGATCGAACACAGGACCTCCAGATGACTTGACCGAAGTTTTTCTTCAGTCTGGCGCTCT
CCCAACTGAGCTAAGTCCGCTTATTTTTCTGAAACCTTTTCCGCCTTTTTGTCGTCCCTAGGAATTACTT
TTGATGCACTGCCAATCTGAGGGAAAAATGACGTTTAAACGCACGAGAATGTGCAATTAGATGTAAGTCC
ATCGAAGCCTAGAGAAAGCGGTTCCAACAAAAGACTGTGGGCTCTGTTATATCATCATGTCATCTACCAG
TGATAATAATGCTAATAGTGCAAGAGAGAAAAAACCACTGAAATTCGTGTCAGAAGGAGTTGGTAATGTA
GAGGCCCAGAGGATACGAGAGCAAGTGGAGCAAAAAAAATATGAAGCGGAATATAAAAGGAAAACCAGGA
AGTCCCTGCGAGATCAGCTTAGGTCTAATGCTATTAGTAAACAAAAACAATATAACGGTTTGGTGAGAGA
CCGTGAAAGTTTTACTAGGTTGAGTAAAGAGGACCTGGAATTTTACCAGAAGAGCAAGAATGAGTTGCTA
AAAAAGGAAAAAGAACTGAATAACTACTTAGACGTCAAGGCAATCAATTTTGAAAAGAAAAAAAAAGCAT
TACTAATGGAGAACGATTCTACTACTAATACAGAAAAATATTTAGAGACCGGCACTAGTTTGGGCAGTAA
AACACAAATAAAGGGCGTAAAGACATCCAGCCCTAAACCAAAAATCAAGGTATCCATAAAAAAATTGGGT
AGAAAACTGGAGAACGACTACAAAGACGATGACGACAAGTGATGTGATGGCCTACACACTTCGTCACAAC
TAGAGCTTTATGCCAAGATTAAACTTCAAGTTATATAAATTATGTAAACATTGGACATACAAAACTCGGA
AACTCTTTTTCTATTCATCTTCCCTTCTCGTACGTGCCCACGGAAGCAATAAAAAGAACCGAAATAACCA
ACACCCGTAACGTCAAAGCATTCATGCTTAGAATGGAAACCATTTCGTGGAATGAAATGGCAAATTGATC
ACATTGATTGCTCGTTCCACGCGGCCGCCACCGCGGTGGAGCTCCAGCTTTTGTTCCCTTTAGTGAGGGT
TAATTGCGCGCTTGGCGTAATCATGGTCATAGCTGTTTCCTGTGTGAAATTGTTATCCGCTCACAATTCC
ACACAACATACGAGCCGGAAGCATAAAGTGTAAAGCCTGGGGTGCCTAATGAGTGAGCTAACTCACATTA
ATTGCGTTGCGCTCACTGCCCGCTTTCCAGTCGGGAAACCTGTCGTGCCAGCTGCATTAATGAATCGGCC
AACGCGCGGGGAGAGGCGGTTTGCGTATTGGGCGCTCTTCCGCTTCCTCGCTCACTGACTCGCTGCGCTC
GGTCGTTCGGCTGCGGCGAGCGGTATCAGCTCACTCAAAGGCGGTAATACGGTTATCCACAGAATCAGGG
GATAACGCAGGAAAGAACATGTGAGCAAAAGGCCAGCAAAAGGCCAGGAACCGTAAAAAGGCCGCGTTGC
TGGCGTTTTTCCATAGGCTCCGCCCCCCTGACGAGCATCACAAAAATCGACGCTCAAGTCAGAGGTGGCG
AAACCCGACAGGACTATAAAGATACCAGGCGTTTCCCCCTGGAAGCTCCCTCGTGCGCTCTCCTGTTCCG
ACCCTGCCGCTTACCGGATACCTGTCCGCCTTTCTCCCTTCGGGAAGCGTGGCGCTTTCTCATAGCTCAC
GCTGTAGGTATCTCAGTTCGGTGTAGGTCGTTCGCTCCAAGCTGGGCTGTGTGCACGAACCCCCCGTTCA
GCCCGACCGCTGCGCCTTATCCGGTAACTATCGTCTTGAGTCCAACCCGGTAAGACACGACTTATCGCCA
CTGGCAGCAGCCACTGGTAACAGGATTAGCAGAGCGAGGTATGTAGGCGGTGCTACAGAGTTCTTGAAGT
GGTGGCCTAACTACGGCTACACTAGAAGAACAGTATTTGGTATCTGCGCTCTGCTGAAGCCAGTTACCTT
CGGAAAAAGAGTTGGTAGCTCTTGATCCGGCAAACAAACCACCGCTGGTAGCGGTGGTTTTTTTGTTTGC
AAGCAGCAGATTACGCGCAGAAAAAAAGGATCTCAAGAAGATCCTTTGATCTTTTCTACGGGGTCTGACG
CTCAGTGGAACGAAAACTCACGTTAAGGGATTTTGGTCATGAGATTATCAAAAAGGATCTTCACCTAGAT
CCTTTTAAATTAAAAATGAAGTTTTAAATCAATCTAAAGTATATATGAGTAAACTTGGTCTGACAGTTAC
CAATGCTTAATCAGTGAGGCACCTATCTCAGCGATCTGTCTATTTCGTTCATCCATAGTTGCCTGACTCC
CCGTCGTGTAGATAACTACGATACGGGAGGGCTTACCATCTGGCCCCAGTGCTGCAATGATACCGCGAGA
CCCACGCTCACCGGCTCCAGATTTATCAGCAATAAACCAGCCAGCCGGAAGGGCCGAGCGCAGAAGTGGT
CCTGCAACTTTATCCGCCTCCATCCAGTCTATTAATTGTTGCCGGGAAGCTAGAGTAAGTAGTTCGCCAG
TTAATAGTTTGCGCAACGTTGTTGCCATTGCTACAGGCATCGTGGTGTCACGCTCGTCGTTTGGTATGGC
TTCATTCAGCTCCGGTTCCCAACGATCAAGGCGAGTTACATGATCCCCCATGTTGTGCAAAAAAGCGGTT
AGCTCCTTCGGTCCTCCGATCGTTGTCAGAAGTAAGTTGGCCGCAGTGTTATCACTCATGGTTATGGCAG
CACTGCATAATTCTCTTACTGTCATGCCATCCGTAAGATGCTTTTCTGTGACTGGTGAGTACTCAACCAA
GTCATTCTGAGAATAGTGTATGCGGCGACCGAGTTGCTCTTGCCCGGCGTCAATACGGGATAATACCGCG
CCACATAGCAGAACTTTAAAAGTGCTCATCATTGGAAAACGTTCTTCGGGGCGAAAACTCTCAAGGATCT
TACCGCTGTTGAGATCCAGTTCGATGTAACCCACTCGTGCACCCAACTGATCTTCAGCATCTTTTACTTT
CACCAGCGTTTCTGGGTGAGCAAAAACAGGAAGGCAAAATGCCGCAAAAAAGGGAATAAGGGCGACACGG
AAATGTTGAATACTCATACTCTTCCTTTTTCAATATTATTGAAGCATTTATCAGGGTTATTGTCTCATGA
GCGGATACATATTTGAATGTATTTAGAAAAATAAACAAATAGGGGTTCCGCGCACATTTCCCCGAAAAGT
GCCACCTGGGTCCTTTTCATCACGTGCTATAAAAATAATTATAATTTAAATTTTTTAATATAAATATATA
AATTAAAAATAGAAAGTAAAAAAAGAAATTAAAGAAAAAATAGTTTTTGTTTTCCGAAGATGTAAAAGAC
TCTAGGGGGATCGCCAACAAATACTACCTTTTATCTTGCTCTTCCTGCTCTCAGGTATTAATGCCGAATT
GTTTCATCTTGTCTGTGTAGAAGACCACACACGAAAATCCTGTGATTTTACATTTTACTTATCGTTAATC
GAATGTATATCTATTTAATCTGCTTTTCTTGTCTAATAAATATATATGTAAAGTACGCTTTTTGTTGAAA
TTTTTTAAACCTTTGTTTATTTTTTTTTCTTCATTCCGTAACTCTTCTACCTTCTTTATTTACTTTCTAA
AATCCAAATACAAAACATAAAAATAAATAAACACAGAGTAAATTCCCAAATTATTCCATCATTAAAAGAT
ACGAGGCGCGTGTAAGTTACAGGCAAGCGATCCGTCTAAGAAACCATTATTATCATGACATTAACCTATA
AAAATAGGCGTATCACGAGGCCCTTTCGTC
